Addgene plasmid #192378: LLP735_L2pV1_1I_OCS-rLUC_F-TCTP-FlpO
Purpose: To test if the TCTP promoter can drive the Flp recomhinase in order to remove the OCS terminator and increase circuit output.
Depositing lab: Ryan Lister. Depositing organization: University of Western Australia. Publication: Synthetic memory circuits for stable cell reprogramming in plants. Lloyd JPB, Ly F, Gong P, Pflueger J, Swain T, Pflueger C, Fourie E, Khan MA, Kidd BN, Lister R. Nat Biotechnol. 2022 Jul 4. pii: 10.1038/s41587-022-01383-2. doi: 10.1038/s41587-022-01383-2. PubMed 35788565.
Backbone
  Vector backbone: pAGM4673
  Backbone manufacturer: Sylvestre Marillonnet
  Vector type: Plant Expression, Synthetic Biology
Growth in bacteria
  Bacterial resistance: Kanamycin, 50 μg/mL
  Growth temperature: 30°C
  Growth strain: DH5alpha
  Copy number: Unknown
Gene/Insert
  Gene/Insert name: Act2::FRT-OCS-FRT::Rluc
  Species: Renilla reniformis
  Tag / fusion protein: PEST (C terminal on insert)
  Cloning method: Restriction Enzyme; 5′ cloning site unknown (unknown if destroyed)
Terms and licenses: Academic/Nonprofit Terms; Industry Terms: Not Available to Industry
Depositor comments: Other genes: TCTP1::Fluc, TCTP1::FlpO
How to cite: LLP735_L2pV1_1I_OCS-rLUC_F-TCTP-FlpO was a gift from Ryan Lister (Addgene plasmid # 192378 ; http://n2t.net/addgene:192378 ; RRID:Addgene_192378)
