[The description below was written by a language model from this plasmid's Addgene catalogue record and pLannotate feature annotations shown in this document.]
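Description:
LLP735_L2pV1_1I_OCS-rLUC_F-TCTP-FlpO is a multigene plant expression construct assembled in the pAGM4673 binary backbone, a T-DNA vector used for modular synthetic biology assemblies. The roughly 11.7 kb plasmid carries nopaline-type left and right T-DNA border repeats flanking the payload, which would allow Agrobacterium-mediated delivery into plant cells. The backbone combines a high-copy ColE1/pUC-type origin with the broad-host-range incP oriV and its trfA replication protein, so it can replicate in both E. coli and Agrobacterium. Selection in bacteria is by kanamycin (aphA-3 driven by the bla promoter). No plant selectable marker is annotated.

The T-DNA holds three transcription units that form a recombinase-switched reporter circuit. In the first, described as Act2::FRT-OCS-FRT::Rluc, an octopine synthase terminator flanked by two minimal FRT sites interrupts the TMV Ω leader upstream of a Renilla luciferase coding sequence. That sequence contains the potato IV2 intron, which prevents expression in bacteria. It ends in a C-terminal PEST degradation tag, which the annotation matches to a DREB2A fragment, followed by a CaMV poly(A) signal. While the terminator is present, transcription stops before the reporter. The third unit expresses FlpO, also split by an IV2 intron, from the TCTP1 promoter, and Flp-mediated excision between the FRT sites removes the terminator and permits Renilla luciferase output. A TCTP1-driven firefly luciferase with the gene 7 terminator sits between them, presumably as a normalisation reference for dual-luciferase measurement, although the record does not state its role. The Act2 and TCTP1 promoters are named in the catalogue fields but not annotated in the feature table. The stated purpose is to test whether the TCTP promoter can drive enough Flp to excise the OCS terminator and raise circuit output.
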