Features (pLannotate 1.2.2; 23 found; start..end, strand, type, name):
    824..844     +  misc_feature   TMV Ω (fragment): translational enhancer from the tobacco mosaic virus 5'-leader sequence (Gallie et al., 1988)
    845..878     +  protein_bind   FRT (minimal): supports FLP-mediated excision but not integration (Turan and Bode, 2011) FLP recombinase from the Saccharomyces cerevisiae 2μ plasmid
    879..1586    +  terminator     OCS terminator: octopine synthase terminator
   1587..1620    +  protein_bind   FRT (minimal): supports FLP-mediated excision but not integration (Turan and Bode, 2011) FLP recombinase from the Saccharomyces cerevisiae 2μ plasmid
   1621..1655    +  misc_feature   TMV Ω (fragment): translational enhancer from the tobacco mosaic virus 5'-leader sequence (Gallie et al., 1988)
   1687..1875    +  intron         IV2 intron: modified second intron of the potato ST-LS1 gene (Vancanneyt et al., 1990)
   1873..2778    +  CDS            LUCI_RENRE: Experimental evidence at protein level: Swiss-Prot protein existence level 1. Upon binding the substrate, the enzyme catalyzes an oxygenation, producing a very short-lived hydroperoxide that cyclizes into a dioxetanone structure, which collapses, releasing a CO(2) molecule. The spontaneous breakdown of the dioxetanone releases the energy (about 50 kcal/mole) that is necessary to generate the excited state of the coelenteramide product, which is the singlet form of the monoanion. In vivo the product undergoes the process of nonradiative energy transfer to an accessory protein, a green fluoresce
   2785..2859    +  CDS            DREB2A (fragment): DRE2A_ARATH - Also known as ERF045. Experimental evidence at protein level: Swiss-Prot protein existence level 1. Transcriptional activator that binds specifically to the DNA sequence 5'-[AG]CCGAC-3'. Binding to the C-repeat/DRE element mediates high salinity- and dehydration-inducible transcription. From Arabidopsis thaliana (Mouse-ear cress).
   2903..3077    +  polyA_signal   CaMV poly(A) signal: cauliflower mosaic virus polyadenylation signal
   3465..5114    +  CDS            LUCI_PHOPY: Experimental evidence at protein level: Swiss-Prot protein existence level 1. Produces green light with a wavelength of 562 nm. From Photinus pyralis (Common eastern firefly) (Lampyris pyralis).
   5137..5337    +  terminator     gene 7 terminator: transcription terminator for octopine-type Ti plasmid gene 7
   5680..5735    +  misc_feature   TMV Ω: translational enhancer from the tobacco mosaic virus 5'-leader sequence (Gallie et al., 1988)
   5737..6447    +  CDS            FLPo (fragment): nuclear-targeted site-specific recombinase FLPo is a mouse codon-optimized fusion between the SV40 nuclear localization signal and a thermostable version of the Saccharomyces cerevisiae site-specific recombinase FLP. Recombination occurs at FRT sequences.
   6447..6635    +  intron         IV2 intron: modified second intron of the potato ST-LS1 gene (Vancanneyt et al., 1990)
   6633..7224    +  CDS            FLPo (fragment): nuclear-targeted site-specific recombinase FLPo is a mouse codon-optimized fusion between the SV40 nuclear localization signal and a thermostable version of the Saccharomyces cerevisiae site-specific recombinase FLP. Recombination occurs at FRT sequences.
   7259..7433    +  polyA_signal   CaMV poly(A) signal: cauliflower mosaic virus polyadenylation signal
   7496..7520    +  misc_feature   RB T-DNA repeat: right border repeat from nopaline C58 T-DNA
   7617..8248    +  rep_origin     oriV: incP origin of replication
   8339..8443    +  promoter       AmpR promoter: bla
   8444..9238    +  CDS            KanR: aminoglycoside phosphotransferase; aphA-3; confers resistance to kanamycin
   9409..9997    +  rep_origin     ori: high-copy-number ColE1/pMB1/pBR322/pUC origin of replication
  10333..11478   +  CDS            trfA: TRFA_ECOLX - Experimental evidence at protein level: Swiss-Prot protein existence level 1. Also involved in plasmid copy number control, promoting intermolecular coupling of protein bound iterons at oriV, which inhibits replication initiation. From Escherichia coli.
  11627..11651   +  misc_feature   LB T-DNA repeat: left border repeat from nopaline C58 T-DNA
>Addgene plasmid #192378 | LLP735_L2pV1_1I_OCS-rLUC_F-TCTP-FlpO | addgene full sequence | sequence record 377959 | Addgene NGS Result
GTGCCGAATTCGGATCCGGAGTCGACAAAATTTAGAACGAACTTAATTATGATCTCAAATACATTGATAC
ATATCTCATCTAGATCTAGGTTATCATTATGTAAGAAAGTTTTGACGAATATGGCACGACAAAATGGCTA
GACTCGATGTAATTGGTATCTCAACTCAACATTATACTTATACCAAACATTAGTTAGACAAAATTTAAAC
AACTATTTTTTATGTATGCAAGAGTCAGCATATGTATAATTGATTCAGAATCGTTTTGACGAGTTCGGAT
GTAGTAGTAGCCATTATTTAATGTACATACTAATCGTGAATAGTGAATATGATGAAACATTGTATCTTAT
TGTATAAATATCCATAAACACATCATGAAAGACACTTTCTTTCACGGTCTGAATTAATTATGATACAATT
CTAATAGAAAACGAATTAAATTACGTTGAATTGTATGAAATCTAATTGAACAAGCCAACCACGACGACGA
CTAACGTTGCCTGGATTGACTCGGTTTAAGTTAACCACTAAAAAAACGGAGCTGTCATGTAACACGCGGA
TCGAGCAGGTCACAGTCATGAAGCCATCAAAGCAAAAGAACTAATCCAAGGGCTGAGATGATTAATTAGT
TTAAAAATTAGTTAACACGAGGGAAAAGGCTGTCTGACAGCCAGGTCACGTTATCTTTACCTGTGGTCGA
AATGATTCGTGTCTGTCGATTTTAATTATTTTTTTGAAAGGCCGAAAATAAAGTTGTAAGAGATAAACCC
GCCTATATAAATTCATATATTTTCCTCTCCGCTTTGAATACTGTATTTTTACAACAATTACCAACAACAA
CAAAGAAGTTCCTATTCTCTAGAAAGTATAGGAACTTCCTGCTTTAATGAGATATGCGAGAAGCCTATGA
TCGCATGATATTTGCTTTCAATTCTGTTGTGCACGTTGTAAAAAACCTGAGCATGTGTAGCTCAGATCCT
TACCGCCGGTTTCGGTTCATTCTAATGAATATATCACCCGTTACTATCGTATTTTTATGAATAATATTCT
CCGTTCAATTTACTGATTGTACCCTACTACTTATATGTACAATATTAAAATGAAAACAATATATTGTGCT
GAATAGGTTTATAGCGACATCTATGATAGAGCGCCACAATAACAAACAATTGCGTTTTATTATTACAAAT
CCAATTTTAAAAAAAGCGGCAGAACCGGTCAAACCTAAAAGACTGATTACATAAATCTTATTCAAATTTC
AAAAGTGCCCCAGGGGCTAGTATCTACGACACACCGAGCGGCGAACTAATAACGCTCACTGAAGGGAACT
CCGGTTCCCCGCCGGCGCGCATGGGTGAGATTCCTTGAAGTTGAGTATTGGCCGTCCGCTCTACCGAAAG
TTACGGGCACCATTCAACCCGGTCCAGCACGGCGGCCGGGTAACCGACTTGCTGCCCCGAGAATTATGCA
GCATTTTTTTGGTGTATGTGGGCCCCAAATGAAGTGCAGGTCAAACCTTGACAGTGACGACAAATCGTTG
GGCGGGTCCAGGGCGAATTTTGCGACAACATGTCGAGGCTCAGCAGGAAGTTCCTATTCTCTAGAAAGTA
TAGGAACTTCCAACAAACAACATTACAATTACTATTTACAATTACAATGACTTCAAAGGTGTATGATCCT
GAGCAGGTAAGTTTCTGCTTCTACCTTTGATATATATATAATAATTATCATTAATTAGTAGTAATATAAT
ATTTCAAATATTTTTTTCAAAATAAAAGAATGTAGTATATAGCAATTGCTTTTCTGTAGTTTATAAGTGT
GTATATTTTAATTTATAACTTTTCTAATATATGACCAAAATTTGTTGATGTGCAGAGAAAAAGAATGATA
ACTGGTCCACAATGGTGGGCAAGATGTAAACAGATGAACGTGCTTGATTCTTTCATTAATTACTACGATT
CAGAAAAGCACGCTGAGAATGCAGTTATCTTTCTTCACGGAAACGCTGCATCTTCATATTTGTGGAGACA
TGTTGTGCCTCACATTGAACCAGTGGCTAGGTGTATTATCCCAGATCTTATCGGAATGGGAAAGTCTGGT
AAATCTGGAAATGGTTCTTACAGACTTTTGGATCATTATAAGTACCTCACAGCTTGGTTCGAACTTCTCA
ACTTACCTAAGAAGATTATTTTCGTTGGACACGATTGGGGTGCTTGCTTGGCATTCCATTACTCATACGA
ACACCAAGATAAGATCAAAGCTATAGTTCATGCAGAGAGTGTTGTGGATGTGATAGAATCTTGGGATGAG
TGGCCAGATATTGAAGAGGATATTGCTTTGATCAAGTCTGAAGAGGGAGAAAAGATGGTTCTCGAAAATA
ACTTTTTCGTGGAAACTATGCTTCCTTCAAAGATTATGAGAAAATTGGAACCAGAAGAGTTTGCTGCATA
TCTCGAACCTTTCAAGGAAAAAGGAGAGGTTAGAAGGCCAACACTCAGTTGGCCTAGGGAAATACCATTA
GTTAAGGGAGGTAAACCTGATGTTGTGCAGATCGTGAGAAATTATAACGCTTACCTTAGGGCATCAGATG
ATTTGCCTAAGATGTTCATCGAGTCAGATCCAGGATTTTTCAGTAATGCTATAGTTGAAGGTGCAAAGAA
ATTTCCAAACACCGAGTTCGTTAAGGTGAAAGGATTGCATTTCTCACAAGAAGATGCTCCTGATGAGATG
GGAAAGTATATTAAGTCTTTTGTTGAAAGAGTGCTCAAAAACGAGCAGGGTTCTCGATCTGATGCTTCTG
AAGTAACGTCAACAAGCTCCCAGTCTGAGGTATGCACAGTGGAAACGCCAGGTTGTGTTGGTTCTTAAGC
TTCTCTAGCTAGAGTCGATCGACAAGCTCGAGTTTCTCCATAATAATGTGTGAGTAGTTCCCAGATAAGG
GAATTAGGGTTCCTATAGGGTTTCGCTCATGTGTTGAGCATATAAGAAACCCTTAGTATGTATTTGTATT
TGTAAAATACTTCTATCAATAAAATTTCTAATTCCTAAAACCAAAATCCAGTACTAAAATCCAGATCGCT
GCAAGAATTCAAGCTTGGAGCCAACACTCGAATCCCCACCCGTTGGACCAAACCCGGCTCATTAAGCGTC
GGTTCAGATTTATTTCCTTTATTTAAAAAAAAGGAAAGGGTAAAAAATAGAAAATTGGAAACAGTTAAAG
CCCAAAATTGTAATTTACCGAGAATTGTAAATTTACCTGAAAACCCTACGCTATAGTTTCGACTATAAAT
ACCAAACTTAGGACCTCACTTCAGAATCCCCTCGTCGCTGCGTCTCTCTCCCGCAACCTTCGATTTTCGT
TTATTCGCATCCATCGGAGAGAGAAAACAATCAATAAGCGACCTACTACAAACAAGTAAGTAAGAGAAAA
ACCAAAAGAAGAAGAGAAACAACAAGAAGAAGTAATGGAGGACGCCAAAAACATAAAGAAAGGCCCGGCG
CCATTCTATCCTCTAGAGGATGGAACCGCTGGAGAGCAACTGCATAAGGCTATGAAGAGATACGCCCTGG
TTCCTGGAACAATTGCTTTTACAGATGCACATATCGAGGTGAACATCACGTACGCGGAATACTTCGAAAT
GTCCGTTCGGTTGGCAGAAGCTATGAAACGATATGGGCTGAATACAAATCACAGAATCGTCGTATGCAGT
GAAAACTCTCTTCAATTCTTTATGCCGGTGTTGGGCGCGTTATTTATCGGAGTTGCAGTTGCGCCCGCGA
ACGACATTTATAATGAACGTGAATTGCTCAACAGTATGAACATTTCGCAGCCTACCGTAGTGTTTGTTTC
CAAAAAGGGGTTGCAAAAAATTTTGAACGTGCAAAAAAAATTACCAATAATCCAGAAAATTATTATCATG
GATTCTAAAACGGATTACCAGGGATTTCAGTCGATGTACACGTTCGTCACATCTCATCTACCTCCCGGTT
TTAATGAATACGATTTTGTACCAGAGTCCTTTGATCGTGACAAAACAATTGCACTGATAATGAATTCCTC
TGGATCTACTGGGTTACCTAAGGGTGTGGCCCTTCCGCATAGAACTGCCTGCGTCAGATTCTCGCATGCC
AGAGATCCTATTTTTGGCAATCAAATCATTCCGGATACTGCGATTTTAAGTGTTGTTCCATTCCATCACG
GTTTTGGAATGTTTACTACACTCGGATATTTGATATGTGGATTTCGAGTCGTCTTAATGTATAGATTTGA
AGAAGAGCTGTTTTTACGATCCCTTCAGGATTACAAAATTCAAAGTGCGTTGCTAGTACCAACCCTATTT
TCATTCTTCGCCAAAAGCACTCTGATTGACAAATACGATTTATCTAATTTACACGAAATTGCTTCTGGGG
GCGCACCTCTTTCGAAAGAAGTCGGGGAAGCGGTTGCAAAACGCTTCCATCTTCCAGGGATACGACAAGG
ATATGGGCTCACTGAGACTACATCAGCTATTCTGATTACACCCGAGGGGGATGATAAACCGGGCGCGGTC
GGTAAAGTTGTTCCATTTTTTGAAGCGAAGGTTGTGGATCTGGATACCGGGAAAACGCTGGGCGTTAATC
AGAGAGGCGAATTATGTGTCAGAGGACCTATGATTATGTCCGGTTATGTAAACAATCCGGAAGCGACCAA
CGCCTTGATTGACAAGGATGGATGGCTACATTCTGGAGACATAGCTTACTGGGACGAGGACGAACACTTC
TTCATAGTTGACCGCTTGAAGTCTTTAATTAAATACAAAGGATATCAGGTGGCCCCCGCTGAATTGGAAT
CGATATTGTTACAACACCCCAACATCTTCGACGCGGGCGTGGCAGGTCTGCCCGACGATGACGCCGGTGA
ACTTCCCGCCGCCGTTGTTGTTTTGGAGCACGGAAAGACGATGACGGAAAAAGAGATCGTGGATTACGTC
GCCAGTCAAGTAACAACCGCGAAAAAGTTGCGCGGAGGAGTTGTGTTTGTGGACGAAGTACCGAAAGGTC
TTACCGGAAAACTCGACGCAAGAAAAATCAGAGAGATCCTCATAAAGGCCAAGAAGGGCGGAAAGTCCAA
ATTGTAAGCTTGATCCCCCGTCGACAGCTAGCTATATCATCAATTTATGTATTACACATAATATCGCACT
CAGTCTTTCATCTACGGCAATGTACCAGCTGATATAATCAGTTATTGAAATATTTCTGAATTTAAACTTG
CATCAATAAATTTATGTTTTTGCTTGGACTATAATACCTGACTTGTTATTTTATCAATAAATATTTAAAC
TATATTTCTTTCAAGATCGCTACTAGAATTCGAGCTCGGAGCCAACACTCGAATCCCCACCCGTTGGACC
AAACCCGGCTCATTAAGCGTCGGTTCAGATTTATTTCCTTTATTTAAAAAAAAGGAAAGGGTAAAAAATA
GAAAATTGGAAACAGTTAAAGCCCAAAATTGTAATTTACCGAGAATTGTAAATTTACCTGAAAACCCTAC
GCTATAGTTTCGACTATAAATACCAAACTTAGGACCTCACTTCAGAATCCCCTCGTCGCTGCGTCTCTCT
CCCGCAACCTTCGATTTTCGTTTATTCGCATCCATCGGAGAGAGAAAACAATCAATAAGCGACCTACTGT
ATTTTTACAACAATTACCAACAACAACAAACAACAAACAACATTACAATTACTATTTACAATTACAATGG
CTCCTAAGAAGAAGAGGAAGGTGATGAGCCAGTTCGACATCCTGTGCAAGACCCCCCCCAAGGTGCTGGT
GCGGCAGTTCGTGGAGAGATTCGAGAGGCCCAGCGGCGAGAAGATCGCCAGCTGTGCCGCCGAGCTGACC
TACCTGTGCTGGATGATCACCCACAACGGCACCGCCATCAAGAGGGCCACCTTCATGAGCTACAACACCA
TCATCAGCAACAGCCTGAGCTTCGACATCGTGAACAAGAGCCTGCAGTTCAAGTACAAGACCCAGAAGGC
CACCATCCTGGAGGCCAGCCTGAAGAAGCTGATCCCCGCCTGGGAGTTCACCATCATCCCTTACAACGGC
CAGAAGCACCAGAGCGACATCACCGACATCGTGTCCAGCCTGCAGCTGCAGTTCGAGAGCAGCGAGGAGG
CCGACAAGGGCAACAGCCACAGCAAGAAGATGCTGAAGGCCCTGCTGTCCGAGGGCGAGAGCATCTGGGA
GATCACCGAGAAGATCCTGAACAGCTTCGAGTACACCAGCAGGTTCACCAAGACCAAGACCCTGTACCAG
TTCCTGTTCCTGGCCACATTCATCAACTGCGGCAGGTTCAGCGACATCAAGAACGTGGACCCCAAGAGCT
TCAAGCTGGTGCAGAACAAGTACCTGGGCGTGATCATTCAGTGCCTGGTGACCGAGACTAAGACAAGCGT
GTCCAGGTAAGTTTCTGCTTCTACCTTTGATATATATATAATAATTATCATTAATTAGTAGTAATATAAT
ATTTCAAATATTTTTTTCAAAATAAAAGAATGTAGTATATAGCAATTGCTTTTCTGTAGTTTATAAGTGT
GTATATTTTAATTTATAACTTTTCTAATATATGACCAAAATTTGTTGATGTGCAGGCACATCTACTTTTT
CAGCGCCAGAGGCAGGATCGACCCCCTGGTGTACCTGGACGAGTTCCTGAGGAACAGCGAGCCCGTGCTG
AAGAGAGTGAACAGGACCGGCAACAGCAGCAGCAACAAGCAGGAGTACCAGCTGCTGAAGGACAACCTGG
TGCGCAGCTACAACAAGGCCCTGAAGAAGAACGCCCCCTACCCCATCTTCGCTATCAAGAACGGCCCTAA
GAGCCACATCGGCAGGCACCTGATGACCAGCTTTCTGAGCATGAAGGGCCTGACCGAGCTGACAAACGTG
GTGGGCAACTGGAGCGACAAGAGGGCCTCCGCCGTGGCCAGGACCACCTACACCCACCAGATCACCGCCA
TCCCCGACCACTACTTCGCCCTGGTGTCCAGGTACTACGCCTACGACCCCATCAGCAAGGAGATGATCGC
CCTGAAGGACGAGACTAACCCCATCGAGGAGTGGCAGCACATCGAGCAGCTGAAGGGCAGCGCCGAGGGC
AGCATCAGATACCCCGCCTGGAACGGCATCATCAGCCAGGAGGTGCTGGACTACCTGAGCAGCTACATCA
ACAGGCGGATCTGAGCTTCTCTAGCTAGAGTCGATCGACAAGCTCGAGTTTCTCCATAATAATGTGTGAG
TAGTTCCCAGATAAGGGAATTAGGGTTCCTATAGGGTTTCGCTCATGTGTTGAGCATATAAGAAACCCTT
AGTATGTATTTGTATTTGTAAAATACTTCTATCAATAAAATTTCTAATTCCTAAAACCAAAATCCAGTAC
TAAAATCCAGATCGCTTTACGAGGATGCACATGTGACCGAGGGACACGAAGTGATCCGTTTAAACTATCA
GTGTTTGACAGGATATATTGGCGGGTAAACCTAAGAGAAAAGAGCGTTTATTAGAATAATCGGATATTTA
AAAGGGCGTGAAAAGGTTTATCCGTTCGTCCATTTGTATGTGCCAGCCGCCTTTGCGACGCTCACCGGGC
TGGTTGCCCTCGCCGCTGGGCTGGCGGCCGTCTATGGCCCTGCAAACGCGCCAGAAACGCCGTCGAAGCC
GTGTGCGAGACACCGCGGCCGCCGGCGTTGTGGATACCTCGCGGAAAACTTGGCCCTCACTGACAGATGA
GGGGCGGACGTTGACACTTGAGGGGCCGACTCACCCGGCGCGGCGTTGACAGATGAGGGGCAGGCTCGAT
TTCGGCCGGCGACGTGGAGCTGGCCAGCCTCGCAAATCGGCGAAAACGCCTGATTTTACGCGAGTTTCCC
ACAGATGATGTGGACAAGCCTGGGGATAAGTGCCCTGCGGTATTGACACTTGAGGGGCGCGACTACTGAC
AGATGAGGGGCGCGATCCTTGACACTTGAGGGGCAGAGTGCTGACAGATGAGGGGCGCACCTATTGACAT
TTGAGGGGCTGTCCACAGGCAGAAAATCCAGCATTTGCAAGGGTTTCCGCCCGTTTTTCGGCCACCGCTA
ACCTGTCTTTTAACCTGCTTTTAAACCAATATTTATAAACCTTGTTTTTAACCAGGGCTGCGCCCTGTGC
GCGTGACCGCGCACGCCGAAGGGGGGTGCCCCCCCTTCTCGAACCCTCCCGGCCCGCTAACGCGGGCCTC
CCATCCCCCCAGGGGCTGCGCCCCTCGGCCGCGAACGGCCTCACCCCAAAAATGGCAGCGCTGGCCAATT
CCCGAGTGCGCGGAACCCCTATTTGTTTATTTTTCTAAATACATTCAAATATGTATCCGCTCATGAGACA
ATAACCCTGATAAATGCTTCAATAATATTGAAAAAGGAAGAGTATGGCTAAAATGAGAATATCACCGGAA
TTGAAAAAACTGATCGAAAAATACCGCTGCGTAAAAGATACGGAAGGAATGTCTCCTGCTAAGGTATATA
AGCTGGTGGGAGAAAATGAAAACCTATATTTAAAAATGACGGACAGCCGGTATAAAGGGACCACCTATGA
TGTGGAACGGGAAAAGGACATGATGCTATGGCTGGAAGGAAAGCTGCCTGTTCCAAAGGTCCTGCACTTT
GAACGGCATGATGGCTGGAGCAATCTGCTCATGAGTGAGGCCGATGGCGTCCTTTGCTCGGAAGAGTATG
AAGATGAACAAAGCCCTGAAAAGATTATCGAGCTGTATGCGGAGTGCATCAGGCTCTTTCACTCCATCGA
CATATCGGATTGTCCCTATACGAATAGCTTAGACAGCCGCTTAGCCGAATTGGATTACTTACTGAATAAC
GATCTGGCCGATGTGGATTGCGAAAACTGGGAAGAGGACACTCCATTTAAAGATCCGCGCGAGCTGTATG
ATTTTTTAAAGACGGAAAAGCCCGAAGAGGAACTTGTCTTTTCCCACGGCGACCTGGGAGACAGCAACAT
CTTTGTGAAAGATGGCAAAGTAAGTGGCTTTATTGATCTTGGGAGAAGCGGCAGGGCGGACAAGTGGTAT
GACATTGCCTTCTGCGTCCGGTCGCTCAGGGAGGATATCGGGGAAGAACAGTATGTCGAGCTATTTTTTG
ACTTACTGGGGATCAAGCCTGATTGGGAGAAAATAAAATATTATATTTTACTGGATGAATTGTTTTAGCT
GTCAGACCAAGTTTACTCATATATACTTTAGATTGATTTAAAACTTCATTTTTAATTTAAAAGGATCTAG
GTGAAGATCCTTTTTGATAATCTCATGACCAAAATCCCTTAACGTGAGTTTTCGTTCCACTGAGCGTCAG
ACCCCGTAGAAAAGATCAAAGGATCTTCTTGAGATCCTTTTTTTCTGCGCGTAATCTGCTGCTTGCAAAC
AAAAAAACCACCGCTACCAGCGGTGGTTTGTTTGCCGGATCAAGAGCTACCAACTCTTTTTCCGAAGGTA
ACTGGCTTCAGCAGAGCGCAGATACCAAATACTGTTCTTCTAGTGTAGCCGTAGTTAGGCCACCACTTCA
AGAACTCTGTAGCACCGCCTACATACCTCGCTCTGCTAATCCTGTTACCAGTGGCTGCTGCCAGTGGCGA
TAAGTCGTGTCTTACCGGGTTGGACTCAAGACGATAGTTACCGGATAAGGCGCAGCGGTCGGGCTGAACG
GGGGGTTCGTGCACACAGCCCAGCTTGGAGCGAACGACCTACACCGAACTGAGATACCTACAGCGTGAGC
TATGAGAAAGCGCCACGCTTCCCGAAGGGAGAAAGGCGGACAGGTATCCGGTAAGCGGCAGGGTCGGAAC
AGGAGAGCGCACGAGGGAGCTTCCAGGGGGAAACGCCTGGTATCTTTATAGTCCTGTCGGGTTTCGCCAC
CTCTGACTTGAGCGTCGATTTTTGTGATGCTCGTCAGGGGGGCGGAGCCTATGGAAAAACGCCAGCAACG
CGGCCTTTTTACGGTTCCTGGCAGATCCTAGATGTGGCGCAACGATGCCGGCGACAAGCAGGAGCGCACC
GACTTCTTCCGCATCAAGTGTTTTGGCTCTCAGGCCGAGGCCCACGGCAAGTATTTGGGCAAGGGGTCGC
TGGTATTCGTGCAGGGCAAGATTCGGAATACCAAGTACGAGAAGGACGGCCAGACGGTCTACGGGACCGA
CTTCATTGCCGATAAGGTGGATTATCTGGACACCAAGGCACCAGGCGGGTCAAATCAGGAATAAGGGCAC
ATTGCCCCGGCGTGAGTCGGGGCAATCCCGCAAGGAGGGTGAATGAATCGGACGTTTGACCGGAAGGCAT
ACAGGCAAGAACTGATCGACGCGGGGTTTTCCGCCGAGGATGCCGAAACCATCGCAAGCCGCACCGTCAT
GCGTGCGCCCCGCGAAACCTTCCAGTCCGTCGGCTCGATGGTCCAGCAAGCTACGGCCAAGATCGAGCGC
GACAGCGTGCAACTGGCTCCCCCTGCCCTGCCCGCGCCATCGGCCGCCGTGGAGCGTTCGCGTCGTCTTG
AACAGGAGGCGGCAGGTTTGGCGAAGTCGATGACCATCGACACGCGAGGAACTATGACGACCAAGAAGCG
AAAAACCGCCGGCGAGGACCTGGCAAAACAGGTCAGCGAGGCCAAGCAGGCCGCGTTGCTGAAACACACG
AAGCAGCAGATCAAGGAAATGCAGCTTTCCTTGTTCGATATTGCGCCGTGGCCGGACACGATGCGAGCGA
TGCCAAACGACACGGCCCGCTCTGCCCTGTTCACCACGCGCAACAAGAAAATCCCGCGCGAGGCGCTGCA
AAACAAGGTCATTTTCCACGTCAACAAGGACGTGAAGATCACCTACACCGGCGTCGAGCTGCGGGCCGAC
GATGACGAACTGGTGTGGCAGCAGGTGTTGGAGTACGCGAAGCGCACCCCTATCGGCGAGCCGATCACCT
TCACGTTCTACGAGCTTTGCCAGGACCTGGGCTGGTCGATCAATGGCCGGTATTACACGAAGGCCGAGGA
ATGCCTGTCGCGCCTACAGGCGACGGCGATGGGCTTCACGTCCGACCGCGTTGGGCACCTGGAATCGGTG
TCGCTGCTGCACCGCTTCCGCGTCCTGGACCGTGGCAAGAAAACGTCCCGTTGCCAGGTCCTGATCGACG
AGGAAATCGTCGTGCTGTTTGCTGGCGACCACTACACGAAATTCATATGGGAGAAGTACCGCAAGCTGTC
GCCGACGGCCCGACGGATGTTCGACTATTTCAGCTCGCACCGGGAGCCGTACCCGCTCAAGCTGGAAACC
TTCCGCCTCATGTGCGGATCGGATTCCACCCGCGTGAAGAAGTGGCGCGAGCAGGTCGGCGAAGCCTGCG
AAGAGTTGCGAGGCAGCGGCCTGGTGGAACACGCCTGGGTCAATGATGACCTGGTGCATTGCAAACGCTA
GGGCCTTGTGGGGTCAGTTCCGGCTGGGGGTTCAGCAGCCCCTGCTCGGATCTGTTGGACCGGACAGTAG
TCATGGTTGATGGGCTGCCTGTATCGAGTGGTGATTTTGTGCCGAGCTGCCGGTCGGGGAGCTGTTGGCT
GGCTGGTGGCAGGATATATTGTGGTGTAAACAAATTGACGCTTAGACAACTTAATAACACATTGCGGACG
TTTTTAATGTACTGGGGTTGAACACTCT
